>Addgene plasmid #144632 | TFORF3156 | addgene full sequence | sequence record 348118 | Addgene NGS Result
GGCTCCGGTGCCCGTCAGTGGGCAGAGCGCACATCGCCCACAGTCCCCGAGAAGTTGGGGGGAGGGGTCG
GCAATTGAACCGGTGCCTAGAGAAGGTGGCGCGGGGTAAACTGGGAAAGTGATGTCGTGTACTGGCTCCG
CCTTTTTCCCGAGGGTGGGGGAGAACCGTATATAAGTGCAGTAGTCGCCGTGAACGTTCTTTTTCGCAAC
GGGTTTGCCGCCAGAACACAGGTAAGTGCCGTGTGTGGTTCCCGCGGGCCTGGCCTCTTTACGGGTTATG
GCCCTTGCGTGCCTTGAATTACTTCCACCTGGCTGCAGTACGTGATTCTTGATCCCGAGCTTCGGGTTGG
AAGTGGGTGGGAGAGTTCGAGGCCTTGCGCTTAAGGAGCCCCTTCGCCTCGTGCTTGAGTTGAGGCCTGG
CCTGGGCGCTGGGGCCGCCGCGTGCGAATCTGGTGGCACCTTCGCGCCTGTCTCGCTGCTTTCGATAAGT
CTCTAGCCATTTAAAATTTTTGATGACCTGCTGCGACGCTTTTTTTCTGGCAAGATAGTCTTGTAAATGC
GGGCCAAGATCTGCACACTGGTATTTCGGTTTTTGGGGCCGCGGGCGGCGACGGGGCCCGTGCGTCCCAG
CGCACATGTTCGGCGAGGCGGGGCCTGCGAGCGCGGCCACCGAGAATCGGACGGGGGTAGTCTCAAGCTG
GCCGGCCTGCTCTGGTGCCTGGCCTCGCGCCGCCGTGTATCGCCCCGCCCTGGGCGGCAAGGCTGGCCCG
GTCGGCACCAGTTGCGTGAGCGGAAAGATGGCCGCTTCCCGGCCCTGCTGCAGGGAGCTCAAAATGGAGG
ACGCGGCGCTCGGGAGAGCGGGCGGGTGAGTCACCCACACAAAGGAAAAGGGCCTTTCCGTCCTCAGCCG
TCGCTTCATGTGACTCCACGGAGTACCGGGCGCCGTCCAGGCACCTCGATTAGTTCTCGAGCTTTTGGAG
TACGTCGTCTTTAGGTTGGGGGGAGGGGTTTTATGCGATGGAGTTTCCCCACACTGAGTGGGTGGAGACT
GAAGTTAGGCCAGCTTGGCACTTGATGTAATTCTCCTTGGAATTTGCCCTTTTTGAGTTTGGATCTTGGT
TCATTCTCAAGCCTCAGACAGTGGTTCAAAGTTTTTTTCTTCCATTTCAGGTGTCGTGAGGCTAGCATCG
ATTGATCAACAAGTTTGTACAAAAAAGTTGGCATGGACGGGTTTTATGATCAGCAAGTCCCTTTTATGGT
CCCAGGGAAATCTCGATCTGAGGAATGCAGAGGGCGGCCTGTGATTGACAGAAAGAGGAAGTTTTTGGAC
ACAGATCTGGCTCACGATTCTGAAGAGCTATTTCAGGATCTCAGTCAACTTCAAGAGGCTTGGTTAGCTG
AAGCACAAGTTCCTGATGATGAACAGTTTGTCCCAGATTTTCAGTCTGATAACCTGGTGCTTCATGCCCC
ACCTCCAACCAAGATCAAACGGGAGCTGCACAGCCCCTCCTCTGAGCTGTCGTCTTGTAGCCATGAGCAG
GCTCTTGGTGCTAACTATGGAGAAAAGTGCCTCTACAACTATTGTGCCTATGATAGGAAGCCTCCCTCTG
GGTTCAAGCCATTAACCCCTCCTACAACCCCCCTCTCACCCACCCATCAGAATCCCCTATTTCCCCCACC
TCAGGCAACTCTGCCCACCTCAGGGCATGCCCCTGCAGCTGGCCCAGTTCAAGGTGTGGGCCCCGCCCCC
GCCCCCCATTCGCTTCCAGAGCCTGGACCACAGCAGCAAACATTTGCGGTCCCCCGACCACCACATCAGC
CCCTGCAGATGCCAAAGATGATGCCTGAAAACCAGTATCCATCAGAACAGAGATTTCAGAGACAACTGTC
TGAACCCTGCCACCCCTTCCCTCCTCAGCCAGGAGTTCCTGGAGATAATCGCCCCAGTTACCATCGGCAA
ATGTCAGAACCTATTGTCCCTGCAGCTCCCCCGCCCCCTCAGGGATTCAAACAAGAATACCATGACCCAC
TCTATGAACATGGGGTCCCGGGCATGCCAGGGCCCCCAGCACACGGGTTCCAGTCACCAATGGGAATCAA
GCAGGAGCCTCGGGATTACTGCGTCGATTCAGAAGTGCCTAACTGCCAGTCATCCTACATGAGAGGGGGT
TATTTCTCCAGCAGCCATGAAGGTTTTTCATATGAAAAAGATCCCCGATTATACTTTGACGACACTTGTG
TTGTGCCTGAGAGACTGGAAGGCAAAGTCAAACAGGAGCCTACCATGTATCGAGAGGGGCCCCCTTACCA
GAGGCGAGGTTCCCTTCAGCTGTGGCAGTTCCTGGTCACCCTTCTTGATGACCCAGCCAATGCCCACTTC
ATTGCCTGGACAGGTCGAGGCATGGAGTTCAAGCTGATAGAACCGGAAGAGGTTGCTCGGCGCTGGGGCA
TCCAGAAGAACCGGCCAGCCATGAACTATGACAAGCTGAGCCGCTCTCTCCGCTATTACTATGAAAAGGG
CATCATGCAGAAGGTGGCTGGAGAGCGATACGTCTACAAATTTGTCTGTGACCCAGATGCCCTCTTCTCC
ATGGCTTTCCCGGATAACCAGCGTCCGTTCCTGAAGGCAGAGTCCGAGTGCCACCTCAGCGAGGAGGACA
CCCTGCCGCTGACCCACTTTGAAGACAGCCCCGCTTACCTCCTGGACATGGACCGCTGCAGCAGCCTCCC
CTATGCCGAAGGCTTTGCTTACTACCCAACTTTCTTGTACAAAGTGGTTGATATCGGTAAGCCTATCCCT
AACCCTCTCCTCGGTCTCGATTCTACGTAGTAATGAACTAGTCCGTAACTTGAAAGTATTTCGATTTCTT
GGCTTTATATATCTTGTGGAAAGGACGATTCGAGCCTGTGGTCAGAATCACTACGCGTTAAGTCGACAAT
CAACCTCTGGATTACAAAATTTGTGAAAGATTGACTGGTATTCTTAACTATGTTGCTCCTTTTACGCTAT
GTGGATACGCTGCTTTAATGCCTTTGTATCATGCTATTGCTTCCCGTATGGCTTTCATTTTCTCCTCCTT
GTATAAATCCTGGTTGCTGTCTCTTTATGAGGAGTTGTGGCCCGTTGTCAGGCAACGTGGCGTGGTGTGC
ACTGTGTTTGCTGACGCAACCCCCACTGGTTGGGGCATTGCCACCACCTGTCAGCTCCTTTCCGGGACTT
TCGCTTTCCCCCTCCCTATTGCCACGGCGGAACTCATCGCCGCCTGCCTTGCCCGCTGCTGGACAGGGGC
TCGGCTGTTGGGCACTGACAATTCCGTGGTGTTGTCGGGGAAATCATCGTCCTTTCCTTGGCTGCTCGCC
TGTGTTGCCACCTGGATTCTGCGCGGGACGTCCTTCTGCTACGTCCCTTCGGCCCTCAATCCAGCGGACC
TTCCTTCCCGCGGCCTGCTGCCGGCTCTGCGGCCTCTTCCGCGTCTTCGCCTTCGCCCTCAGACGAGTCG
GATCTCCCTTTGGGCCGCCTCCCCGCGTCGACTTTAAGACCAATGACTTACAAGGCAGCTGTAGATCTTA
GCCACTTTTTAAAAGAAAAGGGGGGACTGGAAGGGCTAATTCACTCCCAACGAAGACAAGATCTGCTTTT
TGCTTGTACTGGGTCTCTCTGGTTAGACCAGATCTGAGCCTGGGAGCTCTCTGGCTAACTAGGGAACCCA
CTGCTTAAGCCTCAATAAAGCTTGCCTTGAGTGCTTCAAGTAGTGTGTGCCCGTCTGTTGTGTGACTCTG
GTAACTAGAGATCCCTCAGACCCTTTTAGTCAGTGTGGAAAATCTCTAGCAGTACGTATAGTAGTTCATG
TCATCTTATTATTCAGTATTTATAACTTGCAAAGAAATGAATATCAGAGAGTGAGAGGAACTTGTTTATT
GCAGCTTATAATGGTTACAAATAAAGCAATAGCATCACAAATTTCACAAATAAAGCATTTTTTTCACTGC
ATTCTAGTTGTGGTTTGTCCAAACTCATCAATGTATCTTATCATGTCTGGCTCTAGCTATCCCGCCCCTA
ACTCCGCCCATCCCGCCCCTAACTCCGCCCAGTTCCGCCCATTCTCCGCCCCATGGCTGACTAATTTTTT
TTATTTATGCAGAGGCCGAGGCCGCCTCGGCCTCTGAGCTATTCCAGAAGTAGTGAGGAGGCTTTTTTGG
AGGCCTAGGGACGTACCCAATTCGCCCTATAGTGAGTCGTATTACGCGCGCTCACTGGCCGTCGTTTTAC
AACGTCGTGACTGGGAAAACCCTGGCGTTACCCAACTTAATCGCCTTGCAGCACATCCCCCTTTCGCCAG
CTGGCGTAATAGCGAAGAGGCCCGCACCGATCGCCCTTCCCAACAGTTGCGCAGCCTGAATGGCGAATGG
G
[124 nt withheld, positions 4412-4535]
C
[91 nt withheld, positions 4537-4627]
A
[49 nt withheld, positions 4629-4677]
CCTTTGACGTTGGAGTCCACGTTCTTT
[37 nt withheld, positions 4705-4741]
ACCCTATCTCGGTCTATTCTTTTGATTTATAAGGGATTTTGCCGATTTCGGCCTATTGGTTAAAAAATGA
GCTGATTTAACAAAAATTTAACGCGAATTTTAACAAAATATTAACGCTTACAATTTAGGTGGCACTTTTC
GGGGAAATGTGCGCGGAACCCCTATTTGTTTATTTTTCTAAATACATTCAAATATGTATCCGCTCATGAG
ACAATAACCCTGATAAATGCTTCAATAATATTGAAAAAGGAAGAGTATGAGTATTCAACATTTCCGTGTC
GCCCTTATTCCCTTTTTTGCGGCATTTTGCCTTCCTGTTTTTGCTCACCCAGAAACGCTGGTGAAAGTAA
AAGATGCTGAAGATCAGTTGGGTGCACGAGTGGGTTACATCGAACTGGATCTCAACAGCGGTAAGATCCT
TGAGAGTTTTCGCCCCGAAGAACGTTTTCCAATGATGAGCACTTTTAAAGTTCTGCTATGTGGCGCGGTA
TTATCCCGTATTGACGCCGGGCAAGAGCAACTCGGTCGCCGCATACACTATTCTCAGAATGACTTGGTTG
AGTACTCACCAGTCACAGAAAAGCATCTTACGGATGGCATGACAGTAAGAGAATTATGCAGTGCTGCCAT
AACCATGAGTGATAACACTGCGGCCAACTTACTTCTGACAACGATCGGAGGACCGAAGGAGCTAACCGCT
TTTTTGCACAACATGGGGGATCATGTAACTCGCCTTGATCGTTGGGAACCGGAGCTGAATGAAGCCATAC
CAAACGACGAGCGTGACACCACGATGCCTGTAGCAATGGCAACAACGTTGCGCAAACTATTAACTGGCGA
ACTACTTACTCTAGCTTCCCGGCAACAATTAATAGACTGGATGGAGGCGGATAAAGTTGCAGGACCACTT
CTGCGCTCGGCCCTTCCGGCTGGCTGGTTTATTGCTGATAAATCTGGAGCCGGTGAGCGTGGGTCTCGCG
GTATCATTGCAGCACTGGGGCCAGATGGTAAGCCCTCCCGTATCGTAGTTATCTACACGACGGGGAGTCA
GGCAACTATGGATGAACGAAATAGACAGATCGCTGAGATAGGTGCCTCACTGATTAAGCATTGGTAACTG
TCAGACCAAGTTTACTCATATATACTTTAGATTGATTTAAAACTTCATTTTTAATTTAAAAGGATCTAGG
TGAAGATCCTTTTTGATAATCTCATGACCAAAATCCCTTAACGTGAGTTTTCGTTCCACTGAGCGTCAGA
CCCCGTAGAAAAGATCAAAGGATCTTCTTGAGATCCTTTTTTTCTGCGCGTAATCTGCTGCTTGCAAACA
AAAAAACCACCGCTACCAGCGGTGGTTTGTTTGCCGGATCAAGAGCTACCAACTCTTTTTCCGAAGGTAA
CTGGCTTCAGCAGAGCGCAGATACCAAATACTGTTCTTCTAGTGTAGCCGTAGTTAGGCCACCACTTCAA
GAACTCTGTAGCACCGCCTACATACCTCGCTCTGCTAATCCTGTTACCAGTGGCTGCTGCCAGTGGCGAT
AAGTCGTGTCTTACCGGGTTGGACTCAAGACGATAGTTACCGGATAAGGCGCAGCGGTCGGGCTGAACGG
GGGGTTCGTGCACACAGCCCAGCTTGGAGCGAACGACCTACACCGAACTGAGATACCTACAGCGTGAGCT
ATGAGAAAGCGCCACGCTTCCCGAAGGGAGAAAGGCGGACAGGTATCCGGTAAGCGGCAGGGTCGGAACA
GGAGAGCGCACGAGGGAGCTTCCAGGGGGAAACGCCTGGTATCTTTATAGTCCTGTCGGGTTTCGCCACC
TCTGACTTGAGCGTCGATTTTTGTGATGCTCGTCAGGGGGGCGGAGCCTATGGAAAAACGCCAGCAACGC
GGCCTTTTTACGGTTCCTGGCCTTTTGCTGGCCTTTTGCTCACATGTTCTTTCCTGCGTTATCCCCTGAT
TCTGTGGATAACCGTATTACCGCCTTTGAGTGAGCTGATACCGCTCGCCGCAGCCGAACGACCGAGCGCA
GCGAGTCAGTGAGCGAGGAAGCGGAAGAGCGCCCAATACGCAAACCGCCTCTCCCCGCGCGTTGGCCGAT
TCATTAATGCAGCTGGCACGACAGGTTTCCCGACTGGAAAGCGGGCAGTGAGCGCAACGCAATTAATGTG
AGTTAGCTCACTCATTAGGCACCCCAGGCTTTACACTTTATGCTTCCGGCTCGTATGTTGTGTGGAATTG
TGAGCGGATAACAATTTCACACAGGAAACAGCTATGACCATGATTACGCCAAGCGCGCAATTAACCCTCA
CTAAAGGGAACAAAAGCTGGAGCTGCAAGCTTAATGTAGTCTTATGCAATACTCTTGTAGTCTTGCAACA
TGGTAACGATGAGTTAGCAACATGCCTTACAAGGAGAGAAAAAGCACCGTGCATGCCGATTGGTGGAAGT
AAGGTGGTACGATCGTGCCTTATTAGGAAGGCAACAGACGGGTCTGACATGGATTGGACGAACCACTGAA
TTGCCGCATTGCAGAGATATTGTATTTAAGTGCCTAGCTCGATACATAAACGGGTCTCTCTGGTTAGACC
AGATCTGAGCCTGGGAGCTCTCTGGCTAACTAGGGAACCCACTGCTTAAGCCTCAATAAAGCTTGCCTTG
AGTGCTTCAAGTAGTGTGTGCCCGTCTGTTGTGTGACTCTGGTAACTAGAGATCCCTCAGACCCTTTTAG
TCAGTGTGGAAAATCTCTAGCAGTGGCGCCCGAACAGGGACTTGAAAGCGAAAGGGAAACCAGAGGAGCT
CTCTCGACGCAGGACTCGGCTTGCTGAAGCGCGCACGGCAAGAGGCGAGGGGCGGCGACTGGTGAGTACG
CCAAAAATTTTGACTAGCGGAGGCTAGAAGGAGAGAGATGGGTGCGAGAGCGTCAGTATTAAGCGGGGGA
GAATTAGATCGCGATGGGAAAAAATTCGGTTAAGGCCAGGGGGAAAGAAAAAATATAAATTAAAACATAT
AGTATGGGCAAGCAGGGAGCTAGAACGATTCGCAGTTAATCCTGGCCTGTTAGAAACATCAGAAGGCTGT
AGACAAATACTGGGACAGCTACAACCATCCCTTCAGACAGGATCAGAAGAACTTAGATCATTATATAATA
CAGTAGCAACCCTCTATTGTGTGCATCAAAGGATAGAGATAAAAGACACCAAGGAAGCTTTAGACAAGAT
AGAGGAAGAGCAAAACAAAAGTAAGACCACCGCACAGCAAGCGGCCGCTGATCTTCAGACCTGGAGGAGG
AGATATGAGGGACAATTGGAGAAGTGAATTATATAAATATAAAGTAGTAAAAATTGAACCATTAGGAGTA
GCACCCACCAAGGCAAAGAGAAGAGTGGTGCAGAGAGAAAAAAGAGCAGTGGGAATAGGAGCTTTGTTCC
TTGGGTTCTTGGGAGCAGCAGGAAGCACTATGGGCGCAGCGTCAATGACGCTGACGGTACAGGCCAGACA
ATTATTGTCTGGTATAGTGCAGCAGCAGAACAATTTGCTGAGGGCTATTGAGGCGCAACAGCATCTGTTG
CAACTCACAGTCTGGGGCATCAAGCAGCTCCAGGCAAGAATCCTGGCTGTGGAAAGATACCTAAAGGATC
AACAGCTCCTGGGGATTTGGGGTTGCTCTGGAAAACTCATTTGCACCACTGCTGTGCCTTGGAATGCTAG
TTGGAGTAATAAATCTCTGGAACAGATTTGGAATCACACGACCTGGATGGAGTGGGACAGAGAAATTAAC
AATTACACAAGCTTAATACACTCCTTAATTGAAGAATCGCAAAACCAGCAAGAAAAGAATGAACAAGAAT
TATTGGAATTAGATAAATGGGCAAGTTTGTGGAATTGGTTTAACATAACAAATTGGCTGTGGTATATAAA
ATTATTCATAATGATAGTAGGAGGCTTGGTAGGTTTAAGAATAGTTTTTGCTGTACTTTCTATAGTGAAT
AGAGTTAGGCAGGGATATTCACCATTATCGTTTCAGACCCACCTCCCAACCCCGAGGGGACCCATGCATT
GCATCTCAATTAGTCAGCAACCAGGTGTGGAAAGTCCCCAGGCTCCCCAGCAGGCAGAAGTATGCAAAGC
ATGCGTCTCAATTAGTCAGCAACCATAGTCCCGCCCCTAACTCCGCCCATCCCGCCCCTAACTCCGCCCA
GTTCCGCCCATTCTCCGCCCCATGGCTGACTAATTTTTTTTATTTATGCAGAGGCCGAGGCCGCCTCGGC
CTCTGAGCTATTCCAGAAGTAGTGAGGAGGCTTTTTTGGAGGCCTAGGCTTTTGCAAAAAGCTTTCTAGA
GGTACCACCGGAGCTTACCATGACCGAGTACAAGCCCACGGTGCGCCTCGCCACCCGCGACGACGTCCCC
AGGGCCGTACGCACCCTCGCCGCCGCGTTCGCCGACTACCCCGCCACGCGCCACACCGTCGATCCGGACC
GCCACATCGAGCGGGTCACCGAGCTGCAAGAACTCTTCCTCACGCGCGTCGGGCTCGACATCGGCAAGGT
GTGGGTCGCGGACGACGGCGCCGCCGTGGCGGTCTGGACCACGCCGGAGAGCGTCGAAGCGGGGGCGGTG
TTCGCCGAGATCGGCCCGCGCATGGCCGAGTTGAGCGGTTCCCGGCTGGCCGCGCAGCAACAGATGGAAG
GCCTCCTGGCGCCGCACCGGCCCAAGGAGCCCGCGTGGTTCCTGGCCACCGTCGGCGTCTCGCCCGACCA
CCAGGGCAAGGGTCTGGGCAGCGCCGTCGTGCTCCCCGGAGTGGAGGCGGCCGAGCGCGCCGGGGTGCCC
GCCTTCCTGGAGACCTCCGCGCCCCGCAACCTCCCCTTCTACGAGCGGCTCGGCTTCACCGTCACCGCCG
ACGTCGAGGTGCCCGAAGGACCGCGCACCTGGTGCATGACCCGCAAGCCCGGTGCCAGTTAACGAATTCT
AGATCTTGAGACAAATGGCAGTATTCATCCACAATTTTAAAAGAAAAGGGGGGATTGGGGGGTACAGTGC
AGGGGAAAGAATAGTAGACATAATAGCAACAGACATACAAACTAAAGAATTACAAAAACAAATTACAAAA
ATTCAAAATTTTCGGGTTTATTACAGGGACAGCAGAGATCCACTTTGGCGCCGGCTCGAGGCCTGCAGGT
GCAAAGATGGATAAAGTTTTAAACAGAGAGGAATCTTTGCAGCTAATGGACCTTCTAGGTCTTGAAAGGA
GTGGGAATT
Features (pLannotate 1.2.2; 34 found; start..end, strand, type, name):
      1..1179    +  promoter       EF-1α promoter: strong constitutive promoter for human elongation factor EF-1α
   1200..1217    +  protein_bind   attB1 (fragment): mutant version of attB; core recombination site for the Gateway® BP reaction BP Clonase™
   1223..2752    +  CDS            ETV5: ETV5_HUMAN - Also known as ERM. Experimental evidence at protein level: Swiss-Prot protein existence level 1. Binds to DNA sequences containing the consensus nucleotide core sequence 5'-GGAA.-3'. From Homo sapiens (Human).
   2754..2778    -  protein_bind   attB2: mutant version of attB; recombination site for the Gateway® BP reaction BP Clonase™
   2786..2827    +  CDS            V5 tag: epitope tag from simian virus 5
   2843..2896    +  promoter       U6 promoter (fragment): RNA polymerase III promoter for human U6 snRNA
   2938..3526    +  misc_feature   WPRE: woodchuck hepatitis virus posttranscriptional regulatory element
   3577..3596    +  misc_feature   cPPT/CTS (fragment): central polypurine tract and central termination sequence of HIV-1
   3598..3831    +  LTR            3' LTR (ΔU3): self-inactivating 3' long terminal repeat (LTR) from HIV-1
   3909..4030    +  polyA_signal   SV40 poly(A) signal: SV40 polyadenylation signal
   4070..4205    +  rep_origin     SV40 ori: SV40 origin of replication
   4226..4244    -  promoter       T7 promoter: promoter for bacteriophage T7 RNA polymerase
   4252..4407    +  CDS            lacZα (fragment): LacZα fragment of β-galactosidase; lacZ fragment
   4412..4840    +  rep_origin     f1 ori (sequence partly withheld): f1 bacteriophage origin of replication; arrow indicates direction of (+) strand synthesis
   4893..4997    +  promoter       AmpR promoter: bla
   4998..5858    +  CDS            AmpR: β-lactamase; bla; confers resistance to ampicillin, carbenicillin, and related antibiotics
   6029..6617    +  rep_origin     ori: high-copy-number ColE1/pMB1/pBR322/pUC origin of replication
   6800..6892    +  CDS            lacI (fragment): lac repressor; lacI; The lac repressor binds to the lac operator to inhibit transcription in E. coli. This inhibition can be relieved by adding lactose or isopropyl-β-D-thiogalactopyranoside (IPTG).
   6905..6926    +  protein_bind   CAP binding site: CAP binding activates transcription in the presence of cAMP. E. coli catabolite activator protein
   6941..6971    +  promoter       lac promoter: promoter for the E. coli lac operon
   6979..6995    +  protein_bind   lac operator: The lac repressor binds to the lac operator to inhibit transcription in E. coli. This inhibition can be relieved by adding lactose or isopropyl-β-D-thiogalactopyranoside (IPTG). lac repressor encoded by lacI
   7040..7058    +  promoter       T3 promoter: promoter for bacteriophage T3 RNA polymerase
   7086..7312    +  promoter       RSV promoter: Rous sarcoma virus enhancer/promoter
   7313..7493    +  LTR            5' LTR (truncated): truncated 5' long terminal repeat (LTR) from HIV-1
   7540..7665    +  misc_feature   HIV-1 Ψ: packaging signal of human immunodeficiency virus type 1
   7649..8012    +  CDS            HIV-1 gag (fragment): gag protein from human immunodeficiency virus 1; gag
   8158..8391    +  misc_feature   RRE: The Rev response element (RRE) of HIV-1 allows for Rev-dependent mRNA export from the nucleus to the cytoplasm.
   8768..8794    +  CDS            Rev (fragment): human immunodeficiency virus 1 (HIV-1) Rev protein; rev; enhances nuclear export of unspliced and incompletely spliced viral mRNAs
   8801..8824    +  promoter       SV40 promoter (fragment): SV40 early promoter
   8825..8896    +  promoter       SV40 promoter (fragment): SV40 enhancer and early promoter
   8920..9055    +  rep_origin     SV40 ori: SV40 origin of replication
   9101..9697    +  CDS            PuroR (fragment): puromycin N-acetyltransferase; pac from Streptomyces; confers resistance to puromycin
   9746..9863    +  misc_feature   cPPT/CTS: central polypurine tract and central termination sequence of HIV-1
   9928..9994    +  CDS            small t antigen (fragment): SV40 (simian virus 40) small t antigen
