[The description below was written by a language model from this plasmid's Addgene catalogue record and pLannotate feature annotations shown in this document.]
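Description:
TFORF3156 is a lentiviral mammalian expression plasmid built on the pLX_TRC317 backbone and carrying the human transcription factor ETV5 (also known as ERM), an ETS-family protein that binds GGAA-core DNA motifs. It belongs to a barcoded transcription factor ORF collection in which each clone has a unique 24-bp barcode, allowing the overexpressed factor to be identified by sequencing in pooled screens. The barcode is not annotated as a separate feature in the table. In bacteria the plasmid is maintained through a high-copy ColE1/pUC-type origin and selected with ampicillin via β-lactamase. An f1 origin and remnants of lac and T7/T3 cloning elements are also present. The depositor notes a risk of recombination, which is typical of LTR-containing vectors.

The ETV5 ORF was inserted by Gateway cloning and is flanked by attB1 and attB2 sites. It is driven by the strong constitutive EF-1α promoter and is followed by a C-terminal V5 epitope tag for detection. A WPRE downstream enhances transcript stability and expression. The viral architecture is third-generation and self-inactivating: an RSV promoter drives a truncated 5' LTR, followed by the HIV-1 Ψ packaging signal, a partial gag sequence, the RRE for Rev-dependent export and a cPPT/CTS, with a ΔU3 3' LTR and SV40 poly(A) signal at the other end. A separate SV40 promoter-driven puromycin N-acetyltransferase cassette within the provirus allows selection of transduced cells. The construct is intended for producing lentivirus to overexpress ETV5 stably in mammalian cells, either individually or in pooled screens such as directed differentiation studies.
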