Addgene plasmid #144632: TFORF3156
Purpose: Lentiviral vector for overexpressing transcription factor ORFs with unique 24-bp barcodes. Barcodes facilitate identification of transcription factors in pooled screens.
Depositing lab: Feng Zhang. Depositing organization: Broad Institute. Publication: A transcription factor atlas of directed differentiation. Joung J, Ma S, Tay T, Geiger-Schuller KR, Kirchgatterer PC, Verdine VK, Guo B, Arias-Garcia MA, Allen WE, Singh A, Kuksenko O, Abudayyeh OO, Gootenberg JS, Fu Z, Macrae RK, Buenrostro JD, Regev A, Zhang F. Cell. 2023 Jan 5;186(1):209-229.e26. doi: 10.1016/j.cell.2022.11.026. PubMed 36608654.
Backbone
  Vector backbone: pLX_TRC317
  Backbone manufacturer: Broad Institute Genetic Perturbation Platform
  Backbone size w/o insert (bp): 8264
  Vector type: Mammalian Expression, Lentiviral
  Selectable markers: Puromycin
Growth in bacteria
  Bacterial resistance: Ampicillin, 100 μg/mL
  Growth temperature: 37°C
  Growth strain: NEB Stable
  Copy number: High Copy
Gene/Insert
  Gene/Insert name: ETV5
  Species: H. sapiens (human)
  Insert size (bp): 1736
  Entrez Gene: ETV5 (a.k.a. ERM)
  Promoter: EF1a
  Tag / fusion protein: V5 (C terminal on insert)
  Cloning method: Gateway Cloning
  Sequencing primers: 5′ GGGTGGAGACTGAAGTTAGGCCAG; 3′ CACATAGCGTAAAAGGAGCAACATAG
Resource information
  A portion of this plasmid was derived from a plasmid made by: Broad Institute Genetic Perturbation Platform
Terms and licenses: Academic/Nonprofit Terms; Industry Terms: Not Available to Industry
Depositor comments: NM_004454.2 Please test multiple small colonies in case of plasmid recombination. To make this collection available in a timely manner, a portion of this collection was not fully sequenced by Addgene. If an Addgene verified full plasmid sequence is not available, please contact us prior to placing an order to request the full sequence.
How to cite: TFORF3156 was a gift from Feng Zhang (Addgene plasmid # 144632 ; http://n2t.net/addgene:144632 ; RRID:Addgene_144632)
