>Addgene plasmid #144632 | TFORF3156 | depositor partial sequence | sequence record 286011 | Insert
ATCGATTGATCAACAAGTTTGTACAAAAAAGTTGGCATGGACGGGTTTTATGATCAGCAAGTCCCTTTTA
TGGTCCCAGGGAAATCTCGATCTGAGGAATGCAGAGGGCGGCCTGTGATTGACAGAAAGAGGAAGTTTTT
GGACACAGATCTGGCTCACGATTCTGAAGAGCTATTTCAGGATCTCAGTCAACTTCAAGAGGCTTGGTTA
GCTGAAGCACAAGTTCCTGATGATGAACAGTTTGTCCCAGATTTTCAGTCTGATAACCTGGTGCTTCATG
CCCCACCTCCAACCAAGATCAAACGGGAGCTGCACAGCCCCTCCTCTGAGCTGTCGTCTTGTAGCCATGA
GCAGGCTCTTGGTGCTAACTATGGAGAAAAGTGCCTCTACAACTATTGTGCCTATGATAGGAAGCCTCCC
TCTGGGTTCAAGCCATTAACCCCTCCTACAACCCCCCTCTCACCCACCCATCAGAATCCCCTATTTCCCC
CACCTCAGGCAACTCTGCCCACCTCAGGGCATGCCCCTGCAGCTGGCCCAGTTCAAGGTGTGGGCCCCGC
CCCCGCCCCCCATTCGCTTCCAGAGCCTGGACCACAGCAGCAAACATTTGCGGTCCCCCGACCACCACAT
CAGCCCCTGCAGATGCCAAAGATGATGCCTGAAAACCAGTATCCATCAGAACAGAGATTTCAGAGACAAC
TGTCTGAACCCTGCCACCCCTTCCCTCCTCAGCCAGGAGTTCCTGGAGATAATCGCCCCAGTTACCATCG
GCAAATGTCAGAACCTATTGTCCCTGCAGCTCCCCCGCCCCCTCAGGGATTCAAACAAGAATACCATGAC
CCACTCTATGAACATGGGGTCCCGGGCATGCCAGGGCCCCCAGCACACGGGTTCCAGTCACCAATGGGAA
TCAAGCAGGAGCCTCGGGATTACTGCGTCGATTCAGAAGTGCCTAACTGCCAGTCATCCTACATGAGAGG
GGGTTATTTCTCCAGCAGCCATGAAGGTTTTTCATATGAAAAAGATCCCCGATTATACTTTGACGACACT
TGTGTTGTGCCTGAGAGACTGGAAGGCAAAGTCAAACAGGAGCCTACCATGTATCGAGAGGGGCCCCCTT
ACCAGAGGCGAGGTTCCCTTCAGCTGTGGCAGTTCCTGGTCACCCTTCTTGATGACCCAGCCAATGCCCA
CTTCATTGCCTGGACAGGTCGAGGCATGGAGTTCAAGCTGATAGAACCGGAAGAGGTTGCTCGGCGCTGG
GGCATCCAGAAGAACCGGCCAGCCATGAACTATGACAAGCTGAGCCGCTCTCTCCGCTATTACTATGAAA
AGGGCATCATGCAGAAGGTGGCTGGAGAGCGATACGTCTACAAATTTGTCTGTGACCCAGATGCCCTCTT
CTCCATGGCTTTCCCGGATAACCAGCGTCCGTTCCTGAAGGCAGAGTCCGAGTGCCACCTCAGCGAGGAG
GACACCCTGCCGCTGACCCACTTTGAAGACAGCCCCGCTTACCTCCTGGACATGGACCGCTGCAGCAGCC
TCCCCTATGCCGAAGGCTTTGCTTACTACCCAACTTTCTTGTACAAAGTGGTTGATATCGGTAAGCCTAT
CCCTAACCCTCTCCTCGGTCTCGATTCTACGTAGTAATGAACTAGTCCGTAACTTGAAAGTATTTCGATT
TCTTGGCTTTATATATCTTGTGGAAAGGACGATTCGAGCCTGTGGTCAGAATCACT
