>Addgene plasmid #144632 | TFORF3156 | depositor partial sequence | sequence record 286012 | Barcode
TTCGAGCCTGTGGTCAGAATCACT
